>Addgene plasmid #153217 | pAGM65905 | addgene full sequence | sequence record 308795 | Addgene NGS Result
GGGACACGAAGTGATCCGTTTAAACTATCAGTGTTTGACAGGATATATTGGCGGGTAAACCTAAGAGAAA
AGAGCGTTTATTAGAATAATCGGATATTTAAAAGGGCGTGAAAAGGTTTATCCGTTCGTCCATTTGTATG
TGCATGCCAACCACAGGGTTCCCCTCGGGAGTGCCGCAAGGGTGACTTCGCCTATATTGGACGACGGCGC
GCAGAGGGCGACCTCTTTTTGGGTTACGATTGTAGGATTATCACTAAAACAATACATGAACATATTCAAA
TGGCAATCTCTCTAAGGCATTGGAAATAAATACAAATAACAGTTGGGTGGAGTTTTTCGACCTGAGGGCG
TTAACCTTCTGTTAACCTAAAAGCTCTTGCCCAAACAGCAGAATCGGCGCTAATTGCCAGCGGCGGAACT
TTTCCAGTTTCGCGAAAAATATCGCCACTGGCAAGGAATGGGTTTGAGATGGCGAAGTCTGTCCTAAAAG
CAGCGCCTGTAGTTGTAGGGTTGACGGCCTTGATGGAGCGTCATGCCGATGCCCTCTCGAGCCAACTTCA
AGCACATCATCTTAAGGTTTTCCCGCCGCATTCCGAGAAGGGCATTCGAACATTCGGGCCATCGGAGGCG
TCCAAGCTGCTCGGCGTTGGCGAGTCATATTTACGGCAGACCGCGTCTGAGATGCCAGAGTTGAATGTTA
GCATGAGCCCGGGTGGCAGGCGAATGTTCTCAATTGAAGATATCCATGTGATTCGGAAGTATATGGATCA
GGTCGGCCGCGGGAACCGGCGCTACCTGCCACATCGTCGAGGCGGCGAGCAGCTTCAGGTTATCTCTGTG
ATGAATTTCAAAGGTGGGTCGGGTAAGACCACCACCGCCGCGCATCTGGCGCAGTACCTCGCTATGCGCG
GATATCGAGTCTTGGCCATTGATCTCGATCCTCAAGCGAGCCTTTCTGCACTCTTTGGGAGCCAACCGGA
AACGGACGTTGGCCCGAACGAAACGCTCTACGGCGCTATAAGGTATGATGATGAGCAGGTGGCAATCGAA
CGAGTCGTCCGAGGGACTTACATTCCCGACCTCCACCTGATTCCTGGTAACCTTGAGCTGATGGAGTTTG
AACACGATACGCCACGCGCGCTGATGAACCGCAAAGAGGGCGACACGCTCTTTTATGGTCGCATCAGCCA
AGTAATTGAAGATATCGCGGATAACTATGACGTCGTGGTCATCGACTGCCCTCCCCAGCTTGGGTATCTC
ACGCTATCCGCATTGACTGCGGCGACGTCCATTCTTGTCACGGTCCATCCGCAGATGCTGGATGTGATGT
CGATGAACCAGTTTCTGGCAATGACATCGAACCTTTTGCGTGAAATCGAGAATGCTGGCGCCAAGTTCAA
GTTTAATTGGATGCGCTATCTGATAACCCGTTTCGAACCGAGCGACGGACCACAGAACCAAATGGTAGGT
TATCTGCGGTCGATTTTTGGCGAAAATGTCCTCAATTTTCCGATGCTTAAAACCACCGCGGTTTCGGACG
CTGGCCTGACAAACCAGACTCTATTCGAAGTGGAGCGTGGCCTGTTCACGCGCTCGACCTATGATCGAGC
CTTGGAGGCGATGAACGCCGTCAACGACGAGATCGAAACACTGATCAAAAAAGCATGGGGTAGGCCCACA
TGAGCCGGAAGCACATCCTTGGCGTGTCAACTGACGCCCCTGAAACGTCGCCCGCCGACAATAGGACGGC
AAAGAACCGCTCCATGCCGCTCCTCGGCGTAACAAGGAAGGAGCGCGATCCGGCAACGAAGCTCACAGCG
AACATTGGTAACGCACTGCGAGAGCAAAACGATCGTCTTAGCCGTGCCGAAGAGATCGAGCGGCGACTCG
CTGAAGGTCAGGCAGTGATAGAGTTGGATGCCTCGTCAATAGAACCGTCTTTCGTGCAGGATCGTATGCG
AGGGGACATTGACGGGCTCCTTACTTCGATCCGGGAACAAGGACAGCAAGTCCCAATCCTTGTGCGACCG
CATCCGAGCCAGCCGGGCCGATATCAGGTTGCCTTCGGCCACCGCCGGCTACGCGCCGTTTCAGAACTCG
GACTTCCGGTCAGAGCGGTCGTTCGCGAACTGACGGACGAGCAAGTGGTCGTAGCACAGGGTCAGGAAAA
CAATGAGCGCGAAGATCTTACCTTCATCGAAAAGGCGCGCTTCGCACATCGCCTGAACAGGCAGTTTTCT
CGAGAGATTGTCATCGCCGCGATGTCGATCGACAAGAGCAATTTGTCCAAGATGCTTCTGCTCGTCGACG
CCCTCCCCTCTGAACTGACCGATGCTATTGGTGCCGCTCCTGGTGTTGGACGGCCGAGTTGGCAACAACT
TGCCGAGCTGATTGAGAAAGTTTCTTCACCGGCCGACGTGGCTAAATATGCTATGTCGGAGGAAGTTCAA
GCGCTGCCATCGGCAGAACGATTCAAGGCGGTGATCGCTAGTCTGAAGCCCAGTCGGGTTGCGCGTGGAC
TTCCCGAGGTCATGGCCACCCCAGACGGCACCAGAATTGCACAGGTGACGCAGAGCAAGGCCAAACTGGA
AATCACGATTGACAGGAAGGCGACGCCCGATTTTGCGACCTTCGTGCTCGATCATGTGCCAGCGCTGTAT
CAAGCGTACCACGCTGAGAACCAACGGAAACGGGGAGAGTAAACCGCAAAAGAAAAGAGCCCCCTCAACG
TCGCCGTCGCGGAAGCCCTTCTGTCTCTCTAGCGCGAACAGAATCGCATTTCCTCGAATCCTCGTCAAGA
GTTTTTAGCGCCGTTTTGGTGAGCTGATTTCCTTTGCCTGCTGAAAGGTGAAAGATGATGCAGACAGGAA
GTGTAACGACGCCATTCGGGCGGCGGCCAATGACGCTTGCGCTTGTGCGGCGCCAGACGGCGCTGGCCGA
TATCAAACAAGGCAAGACAGCGGACAAGTGGAAGGTCTTTAGAGATGCGTCCGCGGCCATGGAACTACTT
GGAATCCAGTCCAACAGTCTTGCCGTCCTTGATGCGCTATTGAGCTTTCACCCGGAAACGGAGTTGCGTC
AGGAGGCACAGCTGATCGTGTTCCCGTCGAATGCTCAGCTTGCCCTTCGGGCGCATGGGATGGCTGGCGC
GACTTTGCGTAGGCACATCGCCATGCTCGTGGAGTCAGGCTTGATCGTCCGGAAGGATAGCGCCAACGGA
AAGCGTTACGCTCGTAAGGATGGCGCTGGTCAGATCGAGCGCGCGTTTGGCTTCGATTTGTCTCCGCTTC
TCGCGCGGTCCGAGGAGCTAGCGATGATGGCACAGCAGGTGATGGCCGATCGAGCAGCATTCAGGATGGC
CAAAGAAAGTCTGACGATTTGCCGACGGGACGTTCGGAAGCTAATTACGGCAGCTATGGAAGAGGGAGCG
GAGGGCGACTGGCAAGCTGTCGAGGAAGTCTATGTGGAACTTGTGGGTAGAATTCCACGCGCCCCGACGC
TTGCTGATGTAGAGTCAATTCTCGAAGAGATGTGGATGCTCCAGGAAGAGATAATCAACCGGTTGGAAAT
TAGAGACAATTCAGAAAATAATAGCACCAATGCTGCCCAGAGCGAGCAGCACATACAGAATTCAAAACCC
GAATCCGTTAATGAACTTGAACCTCGCTCTGAAAAGGAGCAGGGCGCTAAGCCGAGTGAAATAGACCGGG
CAAGGAGCGAGCCGATAAAAGCGTTCCCCCTCGGGATGATCCTGAAAGCATGCCCGACCATTGGCAATTA
TGGGCCGAGCGGTGCGGTTGCTAGCTGGCGTGACCTCATGTCGGCTGCGGTGGTGGTTCGGTCTATGCTG
GGGGTCAGCCCGTCGGCTTACCAAGACGCGTGTGAGGCAATGGGACCGGAGAATGCGGCAGCAGCGATGG
CGTGCATTTTGGAGCGAGCGAACTTCATCAATTCGCCCGGGGGCTATCTCCGAGATCTGACACGGCGGAG
CGAGCTCGGGAAGTTTTCACTTGGCCCGATGATAATGGCGCTCTTGAAGGCTAGCGGGCAGGGGACGTTG
CGGTTTGGCTAGAATTAGCGAGTATGGAGCAGGATGGTCTGTGGTCAGCTGACCACAGACCTAATAGGTT
GAAAACATGAGCGTTTTTTGGATGATCGACAGACCATCCGATTCCCGGAGTACCAAGCGTGCTCTGATGG
GAGCGATAACATTACTCAACAAGCACGAAGGCCCCATGCCGATCGTTGATCGTGAAGGAGAGCCTGCTCT
ACATGCGGCGGTATTTTGCCGGCCGAGGCATGTAGTCGCGGAGCACTGCCTATTTACTGCCCTAGGCACA
AACGTTGACTCTTGGATCGAGCTGGCAGACAAAGCAATAACCCACACAGAGGACGATTAATGGCTGACGA
AGAGATCCAGAATCCGCCGGACGGTACTGCTGCTGCCGAAGTTGAGCCGGCTGCTCCTAGAGGTAGAAGA
GAAAAGAAAGCACCAGCCGAAACAGCCCGCACGGGATCGTTCAAATCCGTGAAGCCGAAAACCCGCGGCC
TCAGCAACCGAGAAAAACTGGAGAAGATCGGTCAAATCGAAGCTCAGGTCGCTGGCGGCGCAACCTTGAA
GGACGCCGTTAAGATCGTGGGTATTTCCGTTCAGACCTATTATCAATGGAAGAGAGCTGCGGTTCAACCT
GTCTCACAGAATCCGGCCGTGTCTGTTTCAGTTGACGATGAACTCGGCGAGTTCATCCAACTCGAGGAGG
AAAATCGGCGGCTCAGAAAGCCGAGTGCGCGGAACCCCTATTTGTTTATTTTTCTAAATACATTCAAATA
TGTATCCGCTCATGAGACAATAACCCTGATAAATGCTTCAATAATATTGAAAAAGGAAGAGTATGGCTAA
AATGAGAATATCACCGGAATTGAAAAAACTGATCGAAAAATACCGCTGCGTAAAAGATACGGAAGGAATG
TCTCCTGCTAAGGTATATAAGCTGGTGGGAGAAAATGAAAACCTATATTTAAAAATGACGGACAGCCGGT
ATAAAGGGACCACCTATGATGTGGAACGGGAAAAGGACATGATGCTATGGCTGGAAGGAAAGCTGCCTGT
TCCAAAGGTCCTGCACTTTGAACGGCATGATGGCTGGAGCAATCTGCTCATGAGTGAGGCCGATGGCGTC
CTTTGCTCGGAAGAGTATGAAGATGAACAAAGCCCTGAAAAGATTATCGAGCTGTATGCGGAGTGCATCA
GGCTCTTTCACTCCATCGACATATCGGATTGTCCCTATACGAATAGCTTAGACAGCCGCTTAGCCGAATT
GGATTACTTACTGAATAACGATCTGGCCGATGTGGATTGCGAAAACTGGGAAGAGGACACTCCATTTAAA
GATCCGCGCGAGCTGTATGATTTTTTAAAGACGGAAAAGCCCGAAGAGGAACTTGTCTTTTCCCACGGCG
ACCTGGGAGACAGCAACATCTTTGTGAAAGATGGCAAAGTAAGTGGCTTTATTGATCTTGGGAGAAGCGG
CAGGGCGGACAAGTGGTATGACATTGCCTTCTGCGTCCGGTCGCTCAGGGAGGATATCGGGGAAGAACAG
TATGTCGAGCTATTTTTTGACTTACTGGGGATCAAGCCTGATTGGGAGAAAATAAAATATTATATTTTAC
TGGATGAATTGTTTTAGCTGTCAGACCAAGTTTACTCATATATACTTTAGATTGATTTAAAACTTCATTT
TTAATTTAAAAGGATCTAGGTGAAGATCCTTTTTGATAATCTCATGACCAAAATCCCTTAACGTGAGTTT
TCGTTCCACTGAGCGTCAGACCCCGTAGAAAAGATCAAAGGATCTTCTTGAGATCCTTTTTTTCTGCGCG
TAATCTGCTGCTTGCAAACAAAAAAACCACCGCTACCAGCGGTGGTTTGTTTGCCGGATCAAGAGCTACC
AACTCTTTTTCCGAAGGTAACTGGCTTCAGCAGAGCGCAGATACCAAATACTGTTCTTCTAGTGTAGCCG
TAGTTAGGCCACCACTTCAAGAACTCTGTAGCACCGCCTACATACCTCGCTCTGCTAATCCTGTTACCAG
TGGCTGCTGCCAGTGGCGATAAGTCGTGTCTTACCGGGTTGGACTCAAGACGATAGTTACCGGATAAGGC
GCAGCGGTCGGGCTGAACGGGGGGTTCGTGCACACAGCCCAGCTTGGAGCGAACGACCTACACCGAACTG
AGATACCTACAGCGTGAGCTATGAGAAAGCGCCACGCTTCCCGAAGGGAGAAAGGCGGACAGGTATCCGG
TAAGCGGCAGGGTCGGAACAGGAGAGCGCACGAGGGAGCTTCCAGGGGGAAACGCCTGGTATCTTTATAG
TCCTGTCGGGTTTCGCCACCTCTGACTTGAGCGTCGATTTTTGTGATGCTCGTCAGGGGGGCGGAGCCTA
TGGAAAAACGCCAGCAACGCGGCCTTTTTACGGTTCCTGCTCGGATCTGTTGGACCGGACAGTAGTCATG
GTTGATGGGCTGCCTGTATCGAGTGGTGATTTTGTGCCGAGCTGCCGGTCGGGGAGCTGTTGGCTGGCTG
GTGGCAGGATATATTGTGGTGTAAACAAATTGACGCTTAGACAACTTAATAACACATTGCGGACGTTTTT
AATGTACTGGGGTTGAACACTCTGTGCCGAATTCGGATCCGGAGAGCGGAGAATTAAGGGAGTCACGTTA
TGACCCCCGCCGATGACGCGGGACAAGCCGTTTTACGTTTGGAACTGACAGAACCGCAACGTTGAAGGAG
CCACTCAGCCGCGGGTTTCTGGAGTTTAATGAGCTAAGCACATACGTCAGAAACCATTATTGCGCGTTCA
AAAGTCGCCTAAGGTCACTATCAGCTAGCAAATATTTCTTGTCAAAAATGCTCCACTGACGTTCCATAAA
TTCCCCTCGGTATCCAATTAGAGTCTCATATTCACTCTCAATCCAAATAATCTGCACCGGATCTGGATCG
TTTCGCATGATTGAACAAGATGGATTGCACGCAGGTTCTCCGGCCGCTTGGGTGGAGAGGCTATTCGGCT
ATGACTGGGCACAACAGACAATCGGCTGCTCTGATGCCGCCGTGTTCCGGCTGTCAGCGCAGGGGCGCCC
GGTTCTTTTTGTCAAGACCGACCTGTCCGGTGCCCTGAATGAACTCCAGGACGAGGCAGCGCGGCTATCG
TGGCTGGCCACGACGGGCGTTCCTTGCGCAGCTGTGCTCGACGTTGTCACTGAAGCGGGAAGGGACTGGC
TGCTATTGGGCGAAGTGCCGGGGCAGGATCTCCTGTCATCTCACCTTGCTCCTGCCGAGAAAGTATCCAT
CATGGCTGATGCAATGCGGCGGCTGCATACGCTTGATCCGGCTACCTGCCCATTCGACCACCAAGCGAAA
CATCGCATCGAGCGAGCACGTACTCGGATGGAAGCCGGTCTTGTCGATCAGGATGATCTGGACGAAGAGC
ATCAGGGGCTCGCGCCAGCCGAACTGTTCGCCAGGCTCAAGGCGCGTATGCCCGACGGCGAGGATCTCGT
CGTGACTCATGGCGATGCCTGCTTGCCGAATATCATGGTGGAAAATGGCCGCTTTTCTGGATTCATCGAC
TGTGGCCGGCTGGGTGTGGCGGACCGCTATCAGGACATAGCGTTGGCTACCCGTGATATTGCTGAAGAGC
TTGGCGGCGAATGGGCTGACCGCTTCCTCGTGCTTTACGGTATCGCCGCTCCCGATTCGCAGCGCATCGC
CTTCTATCGCCTTCTTGACGAGTTCTTCTGAGCGGGTCTGGATCTAGAGTCAAGCAGATCGTTCAAACAT
TTGGCAATAAAGTTTCTTAAGATTGAATCCTGTTGCCGGTCTTGCGATGATTATCATATAATTTCTGTTG
AATTACGTTAAGCATGTAATAATTAACATGTAATGCATGACGTTATTTATGAGATGGGTTTTTATGATTA
GAGTCCCGCAATTATACATTTAATACGCGATAGAAAACAAAATATAGCGCGCAAACTAGGATAAATTATC
GCGCGCGGTGTCATCTATGTTACTAGATCGACGCTGCAAGAATTCAAGCTTGGAGCTCAACTTTTGATTC
GCTATTTGCAGTGCACCTGTGGCGTTCATCACATCTTTTGTGACACTGTTTGCACTGGTCATTGCTATTA
CAAAGGACCTTCCTGATGTTGAAGGAGATCGAAAGTAAGTAACTGCACGCATAACCATTTTCTTTCCGCT
CTTTGGCTCAATCCATTTGACAGTCAAAGACAATGTTTAACCAGCTCCGTTTGATATATTGTCTTTATGT
GTTTGTTCAAGCATGTTTAGTTAATCATGCCTTTGATTGATCTTGAATAGGTTCCAAATATCAACCCTGG
CAACAAAACTTGGAGTGAGAAACATTGCATTCCTCGGTTCTGGACTTCTGCTAGTAAATTATGTTTCAGC
CATATCACTAGCTTTCTACATGCCTCAGGTGAATTCATCTATTTCCGTCTTAACTATTTCGGTTAATTAA
AGCACGAACACCATTACTGCATGTAGAAGCTTGATAAACTATCGCCACCAATTTATTTTTGTTGCGATAT
TGTTACTTTCCTCAGTATGCAGCTTTGAAAAGACCAACCCTCTTATCCTTTAACAATGAACAGGTTTTTA
GAGGTAGCTTGATGATTCCTGCACATGTGATCTTGGCTTCAGGCTTAATTTTCCAGGTAAAGCATTATGA
GATACTCTTATATCTCTTACATACTTTTGAGATAATGCACAAGAACTTCATAACTATATGCTTTAGTTTC
TGCATTTGACACTGCCAAATTCATTAATCTCTAATATCTTTGTTGTTGATCTTTGGTAGACATGGGTACT
AGAAAAAGCAAACTACACCAAGGTAAAATACTTTTGTACAAACATAAACTCGTTATCACGGAACATCAAT
GGAGTGTATATCTAACGGAGTGTAGAAACATTTGATTATTGCAGGAAGCTATCTCAGGATATTATCGGTT
TATATGGAATCTCTTCTACGCAGAGTATCTGTTATTCCCCTTCCTCTAGCTTTCAATTTCATGGTGAGGA
TATGCAGTTTTCTTTGTATATCATTCTTCTTCTTCTTTGTAGCTTGGAGTCAAAATCGGTTCCTTCATGT
ACATACATCAAGGATATGTCCTTCTGAATTTTTATATCTTGCAATAAAAATGCTTGTACCAATTGAAACA
CCAGCTTTTTGAGTTCTATGATCACTGACTTGGTTCTAACCAAAAAAAAAAAAATGTTTAATTTACATAT
CTAAAAGTAGGTTTAGGGAAACCTAAACAGTAAAATATTTGTATATTATTCGAATTTCACTCATCATAAA
AACTTAAATTGCACCATAAAATTTTGTTTTACTATTAATGATGTAATTTGTGTAACTTAAGATAAAAATA
ATATTCCGTAAGTTAACCGGCTAAAACCACGTATAAACCAGGGAACCTGTTAAACCGGTTCTTTACTGGA
TAAAGAAATGAAAGCCCATGTAGACAGCTCCATTAGAGCCCAAACCCTAAATTTCTCATCTATATAAAAG
GAGTGACATTAGGGTTTTTGTTCGTCCTCTTAAAGCTTCTCGTTTTCTCTGCCGTCTCTCTCATTCGCGC
GACGCAAACGATCTTCAGGTGATCTTCTTTCTCCAAATCCTCTCTCATAACTCTGATTTCGTACTTGTGT
ATTTGAGCTCACGCTCTGTTTCTCTCACCACAGCAATGGCTTCTAGCCCACCGAAGAAGAAGCGGAAGGT
CAGCTGGAAAATGGACAAGAAGTACAGCATTGGACTTGATATTGGTACGAACTCAGTTGGGTGGGCCGTT
ATCACCGATGAATACAAGGTACCTTCGAAGAAATTTAAAGTGCTGGGCAACACAGATAGGCACAGCATTA
AGAAGAACTTGATCGGAGCTCTGCTCTTTGACTCTGGAGAAACCGCGGAGGCGACAAGGCTTAAACGTAC
TGCGAGGAGAAGGTACACTCGCAGGAAGAACAGAATCTGTTATCTCCAAGAGATCTTTAGCAACGAGATG
GCGAAGGTAAGGATTTTTATGATATAGTATGCTTATGTATTTTGTACTGAAAGCATATCCTGCTTCATTG
GGATATTACTGAAAGCATTTAACTACATGTAAACTCACTTGATGATCAATAAACTTGATTTTGCAGGTTG
ACGACTCGTTCTTCCATCGCCTCGAGGAATCCTTCCTGGTAGAGGAAGATAAGAAACACGAGCGTCACCC
CATCTTTGGGAATATTGTTGACGAAGTAGCCTATCATGAAAAGTATCCGACTATATACCACCTTCGCAAG
AAGCTGGTGGACTCAACCGATAAGGCAGACCTTCGGCTCATATACCTGGCTCTCGCGCACATGATAAAGT
TTCGTGGCCATTTCTTGATCGAAGGGGACCTCAACCCGGATAACTCCGATGTGGATAAACTGTTCATTCA
GCTCGTCCAAACCTACAATCAGCTGTTCGAGGAGAACCCCATCAATGCATCAGGTAACATTCCTTAGTTA
CCTTTCTTTTCTTTTTCCATCATAAGTTTATAGATTGTACATGCTTTGAGATTTTTCTTTGCAAACAATC
TCAGGTGTCGACGCCAAGGCAATACTGTCTGCCAGACTTTCGAAGTCCAGACGGCTTGAGAATCTGATCG
CTCAATTGCCAGGCGAGAAGAAGAACGGCTTGTTCGGGAATCTGATTGCACTGTCTCTGGGCCTCACCCC
TAACTTCAAAAGCAACTTTGACCTCGCCGAGGACGCGAAGCTGCAGCTGTCAAAGGATACATACGATGAT
GATCTGGACAATCTGCTCGCCCAAATAGGTGCTCTTGAAATTGGAACTCTTCTTTTGTTGTCTAAACCTA
TCAATTTCTTTGCGGAAATTTATTTGAAGCTGTAGAGTTAAAATTGAGTCTTTTAAACTTTTGTAGGTGA
TCAGTATGCCGACCTGTTCTTGGCTGCCAAGAATCTGTCAGACGCTATCTTGCTCAGTGACATTCTGCGG
GTCAACACGGAGATAACCAAAGCGCCACTTAGCGCCTCCATGATCAAGAGGTACGACGAGCATCACCAGG
ATCTGACCCTTCTGAAGGCTTTGGTTCGCCAGCAACTCCCCGAGAAGTACAAGGAGATTTTCTTTGACCA
ATCGAAGAATGGCTACGCAGGGTACATTGATGGAGGTAAGTTGTTACTTATGATTGTTTTCCTCTCTGCT
ACATGTATTTTGTTGTTCATTTCTGTAAGATATAAGAATTGAGTTTTCCTCTGATGATATTATTAGGTGC
AAGTCAGGAGGAATTCTACAAATTCATCAAGCCTATTCTGGAAAAGATGGACGGTACAGAGGAGCTGCTC
GTTAAATTGAACCGCGAAGATTTGCTTCGGAAGCAGCGTACCTTCGACAATGGCAGCATACCGCACCAGA
TCCACCTCGGTGAGCTGCATGCTATCTTGAGGAGGCAAGAGGACTTCTATCCGTTCCTGAAAGACAACAG
AGAGAAGATTGAAAAGATCCTCACGTTCCGCATTCCCTACTATGTAGGTTAGTATCATATGAAGAAATAC
CTAGTTTCAGTTGATGAATGCTATTTTCTGACCTCAGTTGTTCTCTTTTGAGAATTATTTCTTTTCTAAT
TTGCCTGATTTTTCTATTAATTCATTAGGTCCACTCGCACGCGGGAACTCGCGGTTTGCGTGGATGACAC
GCAAATCCGAGGAGACTATCACGCCTTGGAACTTCGAAGAGGTCGTGGACAAGGGTGCGAGTGCACAGTC
CTTCATCGAAAGGATGACCAACTTCGATAAGAATCTCCCAAATGAGAAAGTCCTGCCCAAGCATAGTCTC
CTGTACGAATACTTCACGGTCTACAACGAGCTGACGAAGGTGAAATATGTGACGGAGGGGATGCGCAAAC
CGGCCTTCCTGTCAGGTAAATCCTGGTCCACACTTTTACGATAAAAACACAAGATTTTAAACTATGAACT
GATCAATAATCATTCCTAAAAGACCACACTTTTGTTTTGTTTCTAAAGTAATTTTTACTGTTATAACAGG
TGAGCAGAAGAAGGCCATTGTCGATCTCTTGTTCAAAACCAATCGGAAGGTCACTGTGAAACAGCTTAAA
GAGGACTACTTTAAGAAGATCGAATGCTTTGATTCTGTGGAAATCAGCGGCGTTGAGGATAGGTTCAATG
CCTCTCTTGGCACATACCATGACCTGTTGAAAATCATCAAGGACAAGGACTTCCTTGACAACGAGGAGAA
CGAGGACATCCTCGAGGACATCGTGCTGACTCTCACGCTGTTTGAGGACAGAGAAATGATCGAGGAGCGC
CTTAAGACTTATGCGCATCTGTTCGATGACAAGGTCATGAAGCAGTTGAAGAGGAGGAGATATACAGGTA
AGAGGTCAAAAGGTTTCCGCAATGATCCCTCTTTTTTTGTTTCTCTAGTTTCAAGAATTTGGGTATATGA
CTAACTTCTGAGTGTTCCTTGATGCATATTTGTGATGAGACAAATGTTTGTTCTATGTTTTAGGTTGGGG
AAGGCTCTCCAGGAAGCTCATCAACGGCATCCGCGACAAGCAATCCGGCAAGACTATACTGGACTTTCTC
AAATCCGACGGTTTTGCGAATCGGAACTTCATGCAGCTTATTCACGATGACTCACTGACCTTCAAAGAAG
ATATCCAGAAGGCCCAAGTGTCAGGTCAGGGCGATAGCCTTCACGAACACATAGCCAACCTGGCTGGATC
GCCAGCTATAAAGAAGGGCATACTGCAGACAGTGAAGGTTGTGGATGAGCTGGTGAAGGTAAGTTCTGCA
TTTGGTTATGCTCCTTGCATTTTAGGTGTTCGTCGCACTTCCATTTCCATGAATAGCTAAGATTTTTTTT
CTCTGCATTCATTCTTCTTGCCTCAGTTCTAACTGTTTGTGGTATTTTTGTTTTAATTATTGCTACAGGT
CATGGGCCGCCATAAGCCGGAGAACATCGTCATCGAGATGGCGAGGGAAAACCAGACGACTCAGAAAGGG
CAGAAGAACTCACGGGAGCGCATGAAGCGGATAGAGGAAGGCATCAAGGAGCTTGGGAGTCAGATTCTGA
AAGAGCACCCAGTCGAAAATACTCAACTCCAGAACGAGAAGCTGTACCTCTATTACCTCCAGAATGGGAG
AGATATGTACGTCGACCAAGAGCTCGACATTAACAGACTCTCCGACTATGATGTGGATCACATTGTCCCT
CAATCTTTCCTGAAGGACGATAGTATTGACAACAAGGTAAAGCAACTGTGTTTTAATCAATTTCTTGTCA
GGATATATGGATTATAACTTAATTTTTGAGAAATCTGTAGTATTTGGCGTGAAATGAGTTTGCTTTTTGG
TTTCTCCCGTGTTATAGGTCCTTACGCGCTCAGACAAGAACCGCGGAAAATCCGACAATGTACCCAGCGA
GGAGGTTGTGAAGAAGATGAAGAACTATTGGAGGCAGCTTTTGAATGCTAAGCTCATAACCCAACGGAAA
TTCGACAATCTCACGAAGGCAGAAAGGGGCGGACTGTCTGAGCTCGACAAAGCCGGCTTCATCAAGCGCC
AGTTGGTTGAAACTCGTCAGATTACGAAACATGTGGCCCAGATACTCGATTCGCGTATGAATACGAAGTA
TGATGAGAATGACAAACTTATCAGGGAGGTAAAGGTAAAGTTTCCAACTTTCCTTTACCATATCAAACTA
AAGTTCGAAACTTTTTATTTGATCAACTTCAAGGCCACCCGATCTTTCTATTCCTGATTAATTTGTGATG
AATCCATATTGACTTTTGATGGTTACGCAGGTGATCACCCTCAAGAGCAAACTGGTTAGTGACTTCCGGA
AGGACTTCCAGTTTTACAAGGTTCGCGAGATCAACAACTACCATCATGCCCATGACGCCTACCTGAACGC
CGTTGTTGGCACTGCTCTCATCAAGAAGTATCCGAAACTGGAGTCTGAGTTTGTGTACGGGGATTACAAG
GTGTACGACGTTAGGAAGATGATCGCGAAGTCAGAACAAGAGATCGGCAAGGCTACCGCGAAATACTTCT
TTTACTCGAATATCATGAACTTCTTCAAGACAGAGATCACTCTGGCGAATGGTGAAATCCGGAAGAGGCC
TCTGATCGAGACAAATGGCGAAACAGGTCTGTCTTTCCTATTTCATATGTTTAATCCTAGGAATTTGATC
AATTGATTGTATGTATGTCGATCCCAAGACTTTCTTGTTCACTTATATCTTAACTCTCTCTTTGCTGTTT
CTTGCAGGTGAGATTGTCTGGGATAAGGGCAGGGATTTTGCGACTGTGCGTAAGGTTCTCAGCATGCCCC
AAGTCAACATAGTCAAGAAAACGGAGGTTCAAACCGGTGGTTTCTCCAAGGAGTCCATTCTCCCTAAGCG
CAACTCCGACAAACTGATTGCGAGGAAGAAGGATTGGGATCCGAAGAAATACGGAGGCTTTGATAGCCCT
ACCGTGGCATACAGCGTACTGGTAGTGGCCAAGGTGGAGAAGGGCAAGAGCAAGAAACTGAAAAGCGTCA
AGGAACTGCTTGGAATTACCATAATGGAAAGGTCCTCGTTCGAGAAGAATCCGATCGACTTCCTCGAGGC
TAAAGGTAAAATATTGGATGCCAGACGATATTCTTTCTTTTGATTTGTAACTTTTTCCTGTCAAGGTCGA
TAAATTTTATTTTTTTTGGTAAAAGGTCGATAATTTTTTTTTGGAGCCATTATGTAATTTTCCTAATTAA
CTGAACCAAAATTATACAAACCAGGTTACAAAGAGGTGAAGAAAGACCTCATTATCAAACTGCCCAAGTA
TTCGCTTTTCGAATTGGAAAATGGCAGAAAACGCATGCTGGCATCTGCCGGAGAACTGCAGAAGGGCAAC
GAGCTGGCATTGCCCAGTAAGTACGTCAACTTCCTGTACTTGGCCTCACACTATGAGAAGCTGAAGGGGT
CACCAGAGGACAACGAGCAGAAGCAGTTGTTTGTCGAGCAGCACAAGCACTATCTTGATGAGATCATAGA
GCAGATCAGCGAATTTTCCAAGCGGGTCATTCTTGCAGACGCTAACCTCGATAAGGTAAGGACTTCTCAT
GAATATTAGTGGCAGATTAGTGTTGTTAAAGTCTTTGGTTAGATAATCGATGCCTCCTAATTGTCCATGT
TTTACTGGTTTTCTACAATTAAAGGTGCTTTCCGCGTACAACAAGCACAGAGATAAGCCGATAAGGGAAC
AAGCGGAAAACATCATCCACCTGTTCACACTGACCAATCTGGGAGCCCCAGCAGCCTTTAAGTACTTCGA
TACCACTATCGACAGAAAGCGCTACACATCAACCAAGGAAGTGTTGGACGCTACCCTTATTCACCAATCT
ATTACAGGGCTCTATGAGACAAGGATAGATCTGTCGCAGTTGGGTGGTGACTCTAGGGCTGACCCAAAGA
AGAAGCGTAAAGTCTGAGCTTGATCCTCTAGAGTCAAGCAGATCGTTCAAACATTTGGCAATAAAGTTTC
TTAAGATTGAATCCTGTTGCCGGTCTTGCGATGATTATCATATAATTTCTGTTGAATTACGTTAAGCATG
TAATAATTAACATGTAATGCATGACGTTATTTATGAGATGGGTTTTTATGATTAGAGTCCCGCAATTATA
CATTTAATACGCGATAGAAAACAAAATATAGCGCGCAAACTAGGATAAATTATCGCGCGCGGTGTCATCT
ATGTTACTAGATCGACGCTACTATTGTCTTCGCAGCTGGCACGACAGGTTTCCCGACTGGAAAGCGGGCA
GTGAGCGCAACGCAATTAATGTGAGTTAGCTCACTCATTAGGCACCCCAGGCTTTACACTTTATGCTTCC
GGCTCGTATGTTGTGTGGAATTGTGAGCGGATAACAATTTCACACAGGAAACAGCTATGACCATGATTAC
GCCAAGCTTGCATGCCTGCAGGTCGACTCTAGAGGATCCCCGGGTACCGAGCTCGAATTCACTGGCCGTC
GTTTTACAACGTCGTGACTGGGAAAACCCTGGCGTTACCCAACTTAATCGCCTTGCAGCACATCCCCCTT
TCGCCAGCTGGCGTAATAGCGAAGAGGCCCGCACCGATCGCCCTTCCCAACAGTTGCGCAGCCTGAATGG
CGAATGGCGCCTGATGCGGTATTTTCTCCTTACGCATCTGTGCGGTATTTCACACCGCATATGGTGCACT
CTCAGTACAATCTGCTCTGATGCCGCATAGTTAAGCCAGCCCCGACACCCGCCAACACCCGCTGACGCGC
CCTGACGGGCTTGTCTGCTCCCGGCATCCGCTTACAGACAAGCTGTGACGAAGACAA
Features (pLannotate 1.2.2; 22 found; start..end, strand, type, name):
     36..60      +  misc_feature   RB T-DNA repeat: right border repeat from nopaline C58 T-DNA
    175..4781    +  misc_feature   pRi replicator region: replicator region from Agrobacterium plasmid pRiA 4b
   4788..4892    +  promoter       AmpR promoter: bla
   4893..5687    +  CDS            KanR: aminoglycoside phosphotransferase; aphA-3; confers resistance to kanamycin
   5858..6446    +  rep_origin     ori: high-copy-number ColE1/pMB1/pBR322/pUC origin of replication
   6582..6606    +  misc_feature   LB T-DNA repeat: left border repeat from nopaline C58 T-DNA
   6803..6986    +  promoter       NOS promoter: nopaline synthase promoter NOS promoter
   7007..7798    +  CDS            neo: KKA2_KLEPN - Also known as kan, nptII. Experimental evidence at protein level: Swiss-Prot protein existence level 1. Resistance to kanamycin, neomycin, paromomycin, ribostamycin, butirosin and gentamicin B. From Klebsiella pneumoniae.
   7827..8079    +  terminator     NOS terminator: nopaline synthase terminator and poly(A) signal
   8130..8501    +  CDS            HST (fragment): HSTC_ARATH - Also known as HPT2, VTE2-2. Experimental evidence at protein level: Swiss-Prot protein existence level 1. Involved in the synthesis of plastoquinone-9. Can use both homogentisic acid and 2,5-dihydroxyphenylacetic acid gamma-lactone as prenyl acceptors, and solanesyl diphosphate > farnesyl diphosphate > geranylgeranyl diphosphate >> phytyl diphosphate as prenyl donors. Do not catalyze the decardoxylation of homogentisate uncoupled from prenylation. From Arabidopsis thaliana (Mouse-ear cress).
   8653..8736    +  CDS            HST (fragment): HSTC_ARATH - Also known as HPT2, VTE2-2. Experimental evidence at protein level: Swiss-Prot protein existence level 1. Involved in the synthesis of plastoquinone-9. Can use both homogentisic acid and 2,5-dihydroxyphenylacetic acid gamma-lactone as prenyl acceptors, and solanesyl diphosphate > farnesyl diphosphate > geranylgeranyl diphosphate >> phytyl diphosphate as prenyl donors. Do not catalyze the decardoxylation of homogentisate uncoupled from prenylation. From Arabidopsis thaliana (Mouse-ear cress).
   9002..9076    +  CDS            HST (fragment): HSTC_ARATH - Also known as HPT2, VTE2-2. Experimental evidence at protein level: Swiss-Prot protein existence level 1. Involved in the synthesis of plastoquinone-9. Can use both homogentisic acid and 2,5-dihydroxyphenylacetic acid gamma-lactone as prenyl acceptors, and solanesyl diphosphate > farnesyl diphosphate > geranylgeranyl diphosphate >> phytyl diphosphate as prenyl donors. Do not catalyze the decardoxylation of homogentisate uncoupled from prenylation. From Arabidopsis thaliana (Mouse-ear cress).
   9811..10089   +  CDS            cas9 (fragment): CAS9_STRMU - Also known as csn1. Experimental evidence at protein level: Swiss-Prot protein existence level 1. CRISPR (clustered regularly interspaced short palindromic repeat) is an adaptive immune system that provides protection against mobile genetic elements (viruses, transposable elements and conjugative plasmids). CRISPR clusters contain spacers, sequences complementary to antecedent mobile elements, and target invading nucleic acids. CRISPR clusters are transcribed and processed into CRISPR RNA (crRNA). In type II CRISPR systems correct processing of pre-crRNA requires a trans- encoded
  13888..14199   +  CDS            cas9 (fragment): CAS9_LISIN - Also known as csn1. Experimental evidence at protein level: Swiss-Prot protein existence level 1. CRISPR (clustered regularly interspaced short palindromic repeat) is an adaptive immune system that provides protection against mobile genetic elements (viruses, transposable elements and conjugative plasmids). CRISPR clusters contain spacers, sequences complementary to antecedent mobile elements, and target invading nucleic acids. CRISPR clusters are transcribed and processed into CRISPR RNA (crRNA). In type II CRISPR systems correct processing of pre-crRNA requires a trans- encoded
  15581..15833   +  terminator     NOS terminator: nopaline synthase terminator and poly(A) signal
  15852..15894   +  CDS            lacI (fragment): lac repressor; lacI; The lac repressor binds to the lac operator to inhibit transcription in E. coli. This inhibition can be relieved by adding lactose or isopropyl-β-D-thiogalactopyranoside (IPTG).
  15907..15928   +  protein_bind   CAP binding site: CAP binding activates transcription in the presence of cAMP. E. coli catabolite activator protein
  15943..15973   +  promoter       lac promoter: promoter for the E. coli lac operon
  15977..15999   +  protein_bind   lac operator (fragment): The lac repressor binds to the lac operator to inhibit transcription in E. coli. This inhibition can be relieved by adding lactose or isopropyl-β-D-thiogalactopyranoside (IPTG). lac repressor encoded by lacI
  16034..16090   -  misc_feature   MCS: pUC18/19 multiple cloning site
  16087..16244   +  CDS            lacZα (fragment): LacZα fragment of β-galactosidase; lacZ fragment
  16250..16349   -  misc_feature   bom (fragment): basis of mobility region from pBR322
