[The description below was written by a language model from this plasmid's Addgene catalogue record and pLannotate feature annotations shown in this document.]
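Description:
pAGM65905 is a plant binary vector for CRISPR genome editing, described as a level 2 cloning vector that already carries Cas9 and a plant kanamycin selection cassette and accepts one or several guide RNA units. It is deposited as an empty backbone, built on pAGM37443, and the sequenced record is about 16.4 kb. In E. coli it replicates at high copy from a ColE1/pUC-type origin. A pRi replicator region from the Agrobacterium plasmid pRiA4b supports maintenance in Agrobacterium. Bacterial selection uses an aphA-3 kanamycin resistance gene driven by the bla promoter. These maintenance elements lie outside the segment bounded by the nopaline-type left and right T-DNA border repeats, which define the DNA transferred into plant cells.

From the left border, the T-DNA first carries an nptII (neo) gene between the NOS promoter and NOS terminator, which gives kanamycin resistance to transformed plants. The Cas9 expression unit follows and ends in a second NOS terminator. The automated annotation detects Cas9 only as scattered fragments. This is consistent with the associated publication, which describes a Cas9 gene interrupted by multiple introns to raise editing efficiency in plants. The Cas9 promoter is not named in the record. The region upstream of Cas9 gives partial matches to the Arabidopsis HST gene, which may reflect Arabidopsis genomic sequence rather than an intended coding payload.

Downstream of Cas9 is a lac promoter/operator with a lacZα fragment and pUC-type polylinker. This probably serves as a blue/white screening cassette that is replaced when guide RNA units are inserted, although the record does not state the cloning enzymes or fusion sites. The finished constructs are intended for Agrobacterium-mediated plant transformation.
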