Addgene plasmid #153217: pAGM65905
Purpose: (Empty Backbone) Level 2 cloning vector for one or several guide RNAs, already contains Cas9 and a kanamycin selection cassette for plant transformation
Depositing lab: Sylvestre Marillonnet. Depositing organization: Leibniz Institute of Plant Biochemistry (IPB). Publication: High-efficiency genome editing in plants mediated by a Cas9 gene containing multiple introns. Grutzner R, Martin P, Horn C, Mortensen S, Cram EJ, Lee-Parsons CWT, Stuttmann J, Marillonnet S. Plant Commun. 2020 Nov 23;2(2):100135. doi: 10.1016/j.xplc.2020.100135. eCollection 2021 Mar 8. PubMed 33898975.
Backbone
  Vector backbone: pAGM37443
  Backbone manufacturer: Marillonnet, IPB
  Backbone size (bp): 6674
  Vector type: Plant Expression, CRISPR
Growth in bacteria
  Bacterial resistance: Kanamycin, 50 μg/mL
  Growth temperature: 37°C
  Growth strain: DH5alpha ; DH10B
  Copy number: High Copy
Gene/Insert
  Gene/Insert name: None
Terms and licenses: Academic/Nonprofit Terms; Industry Terms: Not Available to Industry
Depositor comments: Please visit https://www.biorxiv.org/content/10.1101/2020.04.03.023036v1 for bioRxiv preprint.
How to cite: pAGM65905 was a gift from Sylvestre Marillonnet (Addgene plasmid # 153217 ; http://n2t.net/addgene:153217 ; RRID:Addgene_153217)
